Addgene plasmid #216831: pENAAV-cTNT-actn2-BioID2-HA
Purpose: cardiomyocytes-specific plasmid, expressing the coding sequence of mouse Actn2, biotin ligase BioID2, and a HA tag.
Depositing lab: Yuxuan Guo. Depositing organization: Peking University Health Science Center. Publication: In vivo proximity proteomics uncovers palmdelphin (PALMD) as a Z-disc-associated mitigator of isoproterenol-induced cardiac injury. Guo CT, Jardin BD, Lin JS, Ambroise RL, Wang Z, Yang LZ, Mazumdar N, Lu FJ, Ma Q, Cao YP, Liu CZ, Li KL, Liu XJ, Lan F, Zhao MM, Xiao H, Dong ED, Pu WT, Guo YX. Acta Pharmacol Sin. 2024 Jul 23. doi: 10.1038/s41401-024-01348-y. PubMed 39043970.
Backbone
  Vector backbone: AAV-cTNT-Actn2-GFP
  Vector type: AAV
Growth in bacteria
  Bacterial resistance: Ampicillin, 100 μg/mL
  Growth temperature: 37°C
  Growth strain: NEB Stable
  Copy number: High Copy
Gene/Insert
  Gene/Insert name: BioID-HA (alt name: 1110008F24Rik)
  Species: Synthetic
  Insert size (bp): 777
  Entrez Gene: Actn2 (a.k.a. 1110008F24Rik)
  Tag / fusion protein: HA (C terminal on insert)
Terms and licenses: Academic/Nonprofit Terms; Industry Terms: Not Available to Industry
Depositor comments: Please visit https://doi.org/10.1101/2023.12.06.570334 for bioRxiv preprint.
How to cite: pENAAV-cTNT-actn2-BioID2-HA was a gift from Yuxuan Guo (Addgene plasmid # 216831 ; http://n2t.net/addgene:216831 ; RRID:Addgene_216831)
