[The description below was written by a language model from this plasmid's Addgene catalogue record and pLannotate feature annotations shown in this document.]
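Description:
pENAAV-cTNT-actn2-BioID2-HA is an AAV transfer plasmid built on an AAV-cTNT-Actn2-GFP backbone, designed to express a fusion of mouse alpha-actinin-2 (Actn2), the biotin ligase BioID2 and a C-terminal HA tag specifically in cardiomyocytes. The 7,673 nt plasmid is maintained in E. coli at high copy through a ColE1/pUC-type origin and selected with ampicillin via the β-lactamase gene. The backbone also carries an f1 origin and pBluescript-derived remnants (lacZα and lacI fragments, the lac promoter and operator, an MCS fragment). A recombination-limiting strain is recorded for growth, as is common for ITR-containing plasmids.

The expression cassette lies between two AAV2 inverted terminal repeats, which direct replication and packaging of the intervening DNA into AAV particles. Within it, the annotation shows a chimeric β-globin/immunoglobulin intron, a short T7 promoter, the full mouse Actn2 coding sequence, an HA epitope match (annotated as a partial 3xHA) and a rabbit β-globin polyadenylation signal. The cardiac troponin T (cTNT) promoter implied by the name and stated purpose is not annotated in the feature table, though an unannotated stretch upstream of the intron could accommodate it. BioID2 is likewise not annotated, but the gap between Actn2 and the HA tag is consistent with the recorded 777 bp BioID-HA insert.

Because alpha-actinin-2 is an actin cross-linking protein, fusing it to a promiscuous biotin ligase allows biotinylation of neighbouring proteins for capture and identification, with HA permitting detection of the fusion. The associated publication used this approach for in vivo proximity proteomics of the cardiac Z-disc.
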