Features (pLannotate 1.2.2; 17 found; start..end, strand, type, name):
    214..233     -  misc_feature   MCS (fragment): pBluescript multiple cloning site
    772..904     +  intron         chimeric intron: chimera between introns from human β-globin and immunoglobulin heavy chain genes
    949..967     +  promoter       T7 promoter: promoter for bacteriophage T7 RNA polymerase
    989..3670    +  CDS            Actn2: ACTN2_MOUSE - Experimental evidence at protein level: Swiss-Prot protein existence level 1. F-actin cross-linking protein which is thought to anchor actin to a variety of intracellular structures. This is a bundling protein (By similarity). From Mus musculus (Mouse).
   4418..4443    +  CDS            3xHA (fragment): three tandem HA epitope tags
   4575..4630    +  polyA_signal   β-globin poly(A) signal: rabbit β-globin polyadenylation signal (Gil and Proudfoot, 1987)
   4723..4853    +  repeat_region  AAV2 ITR (fragment): inverted terminal repeat of adeno-associated virus serotype 2 inverted
   4867..5024    +  CDS            lacZα (fragment): LacZα fragment of β-galactosidase; lacZ fragment
   5029..5457    +  rep_origin     f1 ori (sequence partly withheld): f1 bacteriophage origin of replication; arrow indicates direction of (+) strand synthesis
   5510..5614    +  promoter       AmpR promoter: bla
   5615..6475    +  CDS            AmpR: β-lactamase; bla; confers resistance to ampicillin, carbenicillin, and related antibiotics
   6646..7234    +  rep_origin     ori: high-copy-number ColE1/pMB1/pBR322/pUC origin of replication
   7417..7509    +  CDS            lacI (fragment): lac repressor; lacI; The lac repressor binds to the lac operator to inhibit transcription in E. coli. This inhibition can be relieved by adding lactose or isopropyl-β-D-thiogalactopyranoside (IPTG).
   7522..7543    +  protein_bind   CAP binding site: CAP binding activates transcription in the presence of cAMP. E. coli catabolite activator protein
   7558..7588    +  promoter       lac promoter: promoter for the E. coli lac operon
   7596..7612    +  protein_bind   lac operator: The lac repressor binds to the lac operator to inhibit transcription in E. coli. This inhibition can be relieved by adding lactose or isopropyl-β-D-thiogalactopyranoside (IPTG). lac repressor encoded by lacI
   7673..130     -  repeat_region  AAV2 ITR (fragment) (across the origin): inverted terminal repeat of adeno-associated virus serotype 2 inverted
>Addgene plasmid #216831 | pENAAV-cTNT-actn2-BioID2-HA | addgene full sequence | sequence record 429367 | Addgene NGS Result
CTGCGCGCTCGCTCGCTCACTGAGGCCGCCCGGGCAAAGCCCGGGCGTCGGGCGACCTTTGGTCGCCCGG
CCTCAGTGAGCGAGCGAGCGCGCAGAGAGGGAGTGGCCAACTCCATCACTAGGGGTTCCTTGTAGTTAAT
GATTAACCCGCCATGCTACTTATCTACCAGGGTAATGGGGATCCTCTAGAACTATAGCTAGAATTCGCCC
TTACGGGCCCCCCCTCGAGGTCGGGATAAAAGCAGTCTGGGCTTTCACATGACAGCATCTGGGGCTGCGG
CAGAGGGTCGGGTCCGAAGCGCTGCCTTATCAGCGTCCCCAGCCCTGGGAGGTGACAGCTGGCTGGCTTG
TGTCAGCCCCTCGGGCACTCACGTATCTCCGTCCGACGGGTTTAAAATAGCAAAACTCTGAGGCCACACA
ATAGCTTGGGCTTATATGGGCTCCTGTGGGGGAAGGGGGAGCACGGAGGGGGCCGGGGCCGCTGCTGCCA
AAATAGCAGCTCACAAGTGTTGCATTCCTCTCTGGGCGCCGGGCACATTCCTGCTGGCTCTGCCCGCCCC
GGGGTGGGCGCCGGGGGGACCTTAAAGCCTCTGCCCCCCAAGGAGCCCTTCCCAGACAGCCGCCGGCACC
CACCGCTCCGTGGGACGATCCCCGAAGCTCTAGAGCTTTATTGCGGTAGTTTATCACAGTTAAATTGCTA
ACGCAGTCAGTGCTTCTGACACAACAGTCTCGAACTTAAGCTGCAGAAGTTGGTCGTGAGGCACTGGGCA
GGTAAGTATCAAGGTTACAAGACAGGTTTAAGGAGACCAATAGAAACTGGGCTTGTCGAGACAGAGAAGA
CTCTTGCGTTTCTGATAGGCACCTATTGGTCTTACTGACATCCACTTTGCCTTTCTCTCCACAGGTGTCC
ACTCCCAGTTCAATTACAGCTCTTAAGGCTAGAGTACTTAATACGACTCACTATAGGCTAGCCTCGAGAA
GCGGCCGCATGAATCAGATAGAGCCAGGAGTACAATATAATTACGTATACGACGAAGATGAGTATATGAT
CCAGGAGGAGGAGTGGGATCGAGATCTACTACTAGATCCAGCCTGGGAGAAGCAGCAGAGGAAGACGTTC
ACTGCCTGGTGCAACTCACACCTGCGGAAAGCTGGCACCCAGATCGAGAACATCGAGGAGGATTTCAGGA
ACGGCCTCAAGCTCATGCTACTTCTAGAAGTCATCTCAGGGGAAAGGCTGCCCAAACCTGACCGGGGAAA
AATGCGGTTCCACAAGATTGCGAATGTCAACAAGGCTCTGGATTACATAGCCAGCAAGGGAGTGAAGCTG
GTATCTATTGGAGCTGAAGAGATTGTTGACGGCAATGTGAAGATGACACTAGGTATGATATGGACAATAA
TCCTCCGCTTCGCCATTCAGGACATCTCAGTGGAAGAAACATCTGCCAAAGAAGGGCTGCTGCTATGGTG
TCAGAGGAAGACAGCTCCATACAGAAATGTGAATATCCAGAACTTCCACACCAGCTGGAAAGATGGCCTT
GGACTCTGTGCCCTCATCCACAGACACCGGCCCGACCTCATTGACTACTCAAAGCTTAACAAGGATGACC
CCATAGGAAACATTAACCTGGCCATGGAAATAGCAGAGAAGCACTTGGATATCCCTAAGATGTTGGATGC
TGAAGACATTGTCAACACTCCCAAACCCGATGAAAGAGCCATCATGACTTACGTTTCCTGCTTCTACCAT
GCTTTCGCGGGAGCGGAGCAGGCCGAGACAGCAGCTAACAGAATATGTAAGGTTCTTGCTGTGAATCAAG
AGAATGAGAGGCTGATGGAAGAATATGAGAGGCTAGCGAGTGAGCTGTTGGAGTGGATTCGGCGCACAAT
CCCCTGGCTGGAGAACAGGACGCCTGAGAAGACCATGCAGGCCATGCAGAAGAAGCTGGAGGACTTCCGG
GATTACCGTCGTAAGCATAAGCCCCCCAAGGTGCAGGAGAAGTGCCAGCTGGAGATCAACTTCAACACGC
TGCAGACCAAGCTTCGGATCAGCAACCGGCCCGCCTTCATGCCCTCCGAGGGCAAGATGGTGTCGGACAT
TGCTGGTGCCTGGCAGAGGTTGGAGCAGGCTGAGAAGGGCTATGAGGAGTGGCTATTGAATGAGATTCGA
AGACTGGAGCGCTTGGAGCACTTGGCTGAGAAGTTCAGGCAGAAGGCCTCCACGCACGAGACATGGGCTT
ATGGCAAAGAACAGATCTTGCTGCAGAAGGACTACGAGTCTGCGTCCCTGACGGAAGTTCGAGCCCTACT
TCGGAAGCACGAGGCCTTTGAGAGCGACCTGGCTGCACACCAGGACCGCGTGGAGCAGATCGCTGCCATT
GCGCAGGAGCTCAATGAACTGGACTATCACGATGCTGTGAACGTCAATGATCGGTGCCAGAAAATTTGCG
ACCAGTGGGATAGATTGGGGACGCTCACCCAGAAGAGGAGGGAGGCCTTGGAGAGAACTGAGAAGTTGCT
GGAAACAATCGACCAACTGCACCTGGAGTTTGCCAAGAGAGCCGCGCCCTTCAACAACTGGATGGAGGGA
GCCATGGAGGACCTGCAGGACATGTTCATTGTCCACAGCATCGAGGAGATCCAGAGTCTGATCACTGCAC
ATGAGCAGTTCAAGGCCACACTGCCCGAGGCCGACGGGGAGCGGCAGTCCATCCTGGCCATCCAGAACGA
GGTGGAGAAGGTGATCCAGAGCTACAGCATCCGGATCAGCTCCAGCAACCCCTACAGCACTGTCACCATG
GATGAGCTGCGCAACAAGTGGGACAAGGTGAAGCAGCTGGTGCCGGTCCGGGATCAGTCCCTGCAGGAGG
AGCTGGCTCGCCAACATGCTAATGAGCGTCTGCGGCGCCAGTTTGCTGCTCAGGCCAATGCCATTGGGCC
CTGGATCCAGAACAAGATGGAGGAGATCGCTCGGAGCTCCATCCAGATCACCGGGGCCCTGGAGGACCAG
ATGAACCAGCTGAAGCAGTACGAACACAACATCATCAACTACAAGAACAACATCGACAAGCTGGAGGGCG
ACCACCAGCTCATCCAGGAGGCCCTGGTCTTCGACAACAAGCACACGAACTACACCATGGAGCATATCCG
TGTCGGATGGGAGTTGCTGCTGACAACTATCGCCAGAACCATCAATGAGGTGGAGACCCAGATCCTGACA
AGAGATGCCAAGGGCATCACCCAGGAGCAGATGAATGAGTTCAGAGCCTCCTTCAACCACTTTGACAGGA
GGAAGAACGGCCTGATGGATCATGAGGATTTCAGAGCCTGCCTCATTTCCATGGGCTATGACTTGGGTGA
AGCTGAATTTGCCCGCATTATGACTTTGGTTGACCCCAACGGACAAGGCACGGTCACCTTCCAGTCCTTC
ATTGACTTCATGACTAGAGAGACCGCAGACACCGACACGGCAGAGCAGGTCATCGCCTCCTTCCGGATTC
TGGCTTCTGATAAGCCTTACATCTTGGCAGAGGAGCTTCGTCGAGAGCTGCCTCCGGATCAGGCCCAGTA
CTGCATCAAGAGAATGCCCCCATACTCAGGCCCGGGCAGTGTCCCCGGGGCCCTGGACTACACTGCCTTC
TCCTCTGCCCTCTACGGGGAAAGCGACCTCACTAGTGGGAGCGGAGGAGGGGGTTCAGGCGGAGGCGGTA
GCGCCCGCCGGTTCAAAAATCTTATCTGGTTGAAGGAGGTAGACTCTACTCAAGAACGGCTGAAGGAATG
GAACGTTTCCTATGGCACCGCACTTGTAGCCGATAGGCAAACCAAAGGCAGGGGAGGGTTGGGCCGAAAA
TGGCTCTCCCAGGAAGGGGGGCTTTATTTCAGCTTCTTGTTGAACCCAAAGGAGTTTGAGAACCTCCTGC
AACTCCCATTGGTGTTGGGGCTCTCTGTCAGTGAAGCCCTTGAAGAGATCACCGAGATACCATTTTCACT
GAAATGGCCCAATGATGTGTATTTTCAGGAGAAGAAAGTATCAGGAGTGCTCTGCGAACTTTCAAAAGAT
AAACTGATAGTTGGCATCGGGATCAACGTTAATCAGAGGGAGATCCCAGAGGAAATCAAGGACCGGGCCA
CAACCCTTTACGAGATAACTGGCAAGGATTGGGATAGGAAAGAAGTCTTGTTGAAGGTACTGAAGCGCAT
CAGCGAGAACCTGAAGAAATTTAAAGAGAAGTCCTTCAAGGAATTCAAGGGGAAGATCGAAAGCAAGATG
CTTTATCTCGGGGAAGAAGTTAAACTGCTCGGGGAGGGAAAAATAACCGGGAAACTGGTCGGCTTGAGCG
AAAAAGGGGGTGCTCTTATCCTGACCGAAGAGGGAATTAAAGAGATACTTTCAGGCGAGTTTAGTTTGCG
CCGCAGTTACCCATATGATGTGCCCGACTATGCTTAGGGTACCTCTAGAGTCGACCCGGGCGGCCTCGAG
GACGGGGTGAACTACGCCTGAGGATCCGATCTTTTTCCCTCTGCCAAAAATTATGGGGACATCATGAAGC
CCCTTGAGCATCTGACTTCTGGCTAATAAAGGAAATTTATTTTCATTGCAATAGTGTGTTGGAATTTTTT
GTGTCTCTCACTCGGAAGCAATTCGTTGATCTGAATTTCGACCACCCATAATACCCATTACCCTGGTAGA
TAAGTAGCATGGCGGGTTAATCATTAACTACAAGGAACCCCTAGTGATGGAGTTGGCCACTCCCTCTCTG
CGCGCTCGCTCGCTCACTGAGGCCGGGCGACCAAAGGTCGCCCGACGCCCGGGCTTTGCCCGGGCGGCCT
CAGTGAGCGAGCGAGCGCGCAGCCTTAATTAACCTAATTCACTGGCCGTCGTTTTACAACGTCGTGACTG
GGAAAACCCTGGCGTTACCCAACTTAATCGCCTTGCAGCACATCCCCCTTTCGCCAGCTGGCGTAATAGC
GAAGAGGCCCGCACCGATCGCCCTTCCCAACAGTTGCGCAGCCTGAATGGCGAATGGG
[124 nt withheld, positions 5029-5152]
C
[91 nt withheld, positions 5154-5244]
A
[49 nt withheld, positions 5246-5294]
CCTTTGACGTTGGAGTCCACGTTCTTT
[37 nt withheld, positions 5322-5358]
ACCCTATCTCGGTCTATTCTTTTGATTTATAAGGGATTTTGCCGATTTCGGCCTATTGGTTAAAAAATGA
GCTGATTTAACAAAAATTTAACGCGAATTTTAACAAAATATTAACGCTTACAATTTAGGTGGCACTTTTC
GGGGAAATGTGCGCGGAACCCCTATTTGTTTATTTTTCTAAATACATTCAAATATGTATCCGCTCATGAG
ACAATAACCCTGATAAATGCTTCAATAATATTGAAAAAGGAAGAGTATGAGTATTCAACATTTCCGTGTC
GCCCTTATTCCCTTTTTTGCGGCATTTTGCCTTCCTGTTTTTGCTCACCCAGAAACGCTGGTGAAAGTAA
AAGATGCTGAAGATCAGTTGGGTGCACGAGTGGGTTACATCGAACTGGATCTCAACAGCGGTAAGATCCT
TGAGAGTTTTCGCCCCGAAGAACGTTTTCCAATGATGAGCACTTTTAAAGTTCTGCTATGTGGCGCGGTA
TTATCCCGTATTGACGCCGGGCAAGAGCAACTCGGTCGCCGCATACACTATTCTCAGAATGACTTGGTTG
AGTACTCACCAGTCACAGAAAAGCATCTTACGGATGGCATGACAGTAAGAGAATTATGCAGTGCTGCCAT
AACCATGAGTGATAACACTGCGGCCAACTTACTTCTGACAACGATCGGAGGACCGAAGGAGCTAACCGCT
TTTTTGCACAACATGGGGGATCATGTAACTCGCCTTGATCGTTGGGAACCGGAGCTGAATGAAGCCATAC
CAAACGACGAGCGTGACACCACGATGCCTGTAGCAATGGCAACAACGTTGCGCAAACTATTAACTGGCGA
ACTACTTACTCTAGCTTCCCGGCAACAATTAATAGACTGGATGGAGGCGGATAAAGTTGCAGGACCACTT
CTGCGCTCGGCCCTTCCGGCTGGCTGGTTTATTGCTGATAAATCTGGAGCCGGTGAGCGTGGGTCTCGCG
GTATCATTGCAGCACTGGGGCCAGATGGTAAGCCCTCCCGTATCGTAGTTATCTACACGACGGGGAGTCA
GGCAACTATGGATGAACGAAATAGACAGATCGCTGAGATAGGTGCCTCACTGATTAAGCATTGGTAACTG
TCAGACCAAGTTTACTCATATATACTTTAGATTGATTTAAAACTTCATTTTTAATTTAAAAGGATCTAGG
TGAAGATCCTTTTTGATAATCTCATGACCAAAATCCCTTAACGTGAGTTTTCGTTCCACTGAGCGTCAGA
CCCCGTAGAAAAGATCAAAGGATCTTCTTGAGATCCTTTTTTTCTGCGCGTAATCTGCTGCTTGCAAACA
AAAAAACCACCGCTACCAGCGGTGGTTTGTTTGCCGGATCAAGAGCTACCAACTCTTTTTCCGAAGGTAA
CTGGCTTCAGCAGAGCGCAGATACCAAATACTGTTCTTCTAGTGTAGCCGTAGTTAGGCCACCACTTCAA
GAACTCTGTAGCACCGCCTACATACCTCGCTCTGCTAATCCTGTTACCAGTGGCTGCTGCCAGTGGCGAT
AAGTCGTGTCTTACCGGGTTGGACTCAAGACGATAGTTACCGGATAAGGCGCAGCGGTCGGGCTGAACGG
GGGGTTCGTGCACACAGCCCAGCTTGGAGCGAACGACCTACACCGAACTGAGATACCTACAGCGTGAGCT
ATGAGAAAGCGCCACGCTTCCCGAAGGGAGAAAGGCGGACAGGTATCCGGTAAGCGGCAGGGTCGGAACA
GGAGAGCGCACGAGGGAGCTTCCAGGGGGAAACGCCTGGTATCTTTATAGTCCTGTCGGGTTTCGCCACC
TCTGACTTGAGCGTCGATTTTTGTGATGCTCGTCAGGGGGGCGGAGCCTATGGAAAAACGCCAGCAACGC
GGCCTTTTTACGGTTCCTGGCCTTTTGCTGGCCTTTTGCTCACATGTTCTTTCCTGCGTTATCCCCTGAT
TCTGTGGATAACCGTATTACCGCCTTTGAGTGAGCTGATACCGCTCGCCGCAGCCGAACGACCGAGCGCA
GCGAGTCAGTGAGCGAGGAAGCGGAAGAGCGCCCAATACGCAAACCGCCTCTCCCCGCGCGTTGGCCGAT
TCATTAATGCAGCTGGCACGACAGGTTTCCCGACTGGAAAGCGGGCAGTGAGCGCAACGCAATTAATGTG
AGTTAGCTCACTCATTAGGCACCCCAGGCTTTACACTTTATGCTTCCGGCTCGTATGTTGTGTGGAATTG
TGAGCGGATAACAATTTCACACAGGAAACAGCTATGACCATGATTACGCCAGATTTAATTAAGGCCTTAA
TTAGG
